>Addgene plasmid #201059 | pAAV4.50-mut | addgene full sequence | sequence record 393098 | Addgene NGS Result
GATATCCTTAAGGTCCTGTATTAGAGGTCACGTGAGTGTTTTGCGACATTTTGCGACACCATGTGGTCAC
GCTGGGTATTTAAGCCCGAGTGAGCACGCAGGGTCTCCATTTTGAAGCGGGAGGTTTGAACGCGCAGCCA
CCACGCCGGGGTTTTACGAGATTGTGATTAAGGTCCCCAGCGACCTTGACGAGCATCTGCCCGGCATTTC
TGACAGCTTTGTGAACTGGGTGGCCGAGAAGGAATGGGAGTTGCCGCCAGATTCTGACATGGATCTGAAT
CTGATTGAGCAGGCACCCCTGACCGTGGCCGAGAAGCTGCAGCGCGACTTTCTGACGGAATGGCGCCGTG
TGAGTAAGGCCCCGGAGGCCCTTTTCTTTGTGCAATTTGAGAAGGGAGAGAGCTACTTCCACATGCACGT
GCTCGTGGAAACCACCGGGGTGAAATCCATGGTTTTGGGACGTTTCCTGAGTCAGATTCGCGAAAAACTG
ATTCAGAGAATTTACCGCGGGATCGAGCCGACTTTGCCAAACTGGTTCGCGGTCACAAAGACCAGAAATG
GCGCCGGAGGCGGGAACAAGGTGGTGGATGAGTGCTACATCCCCAATTACTTGCTCCCCAAAACCCAGCC
TGAGCTCCAGTGGGCGTGGACTAATATGGAACAGTATTTAAGCGCCTGTTTGAATCTCACGGAGCGTAAA
CGGTTGGTGGCGCAGCATCTGACGCACGTGTCGCAGACGCAGGAGCAGAACAAAGAGAATCAGAATCCCA
ATTCTGATGCGCCGGTGATCAGATCAAAAACTTCAGCCAGGTACATGGAGCTGGTCGGGTGGCTCGTGGA
CAAGGGGATTACCTCGGAGAAGCAGTGGATCCAGGAGGACCAGGCCTCATACATCTCCTTCAATGCGGCC
TCCAACTCGCGGTCCCAAATCAAGGCTGCCTTGGACAATGCGGGAAAGATTATGAGCCTGACTAAAACCG
CCCCCGACTACCTGGTGGGCCAGCAGCCCGTGGAGGACATTTCCAGCAATCGGATTTATAAAATTTTGGA
ACTAAACGGGTACGATCCCCAATATGCGGCTTCCGTCTTTCTGGGATGGGCCACGAAAAAGTTCGGCAAG
AGGAACACCATCTGGCTGTTTGGGCCTGCAACTACCGGGAAGACCAACATCGCGGAGGCCATAGCCCACA
CTGTGCCCTTCTACGGGTGCGTAAACTGGACCAATGAGAACTTTCCCTTCAACGACTGTGTCGACAAGAT
GGTGATCTGGTGGGAGGAGGGGAAGATGACCGCCAAGGTCGTGGAGTCGGCCAAAGCCATTCTCGGAGGA
AGCAAGGTGCGCGTGGACCAGAAATGCAAGTCCTCGGCCCAGATAGACCCGACTCCCGTGATCGTCACCT
CCAACACCAACATGTGCGCCGTGATTGACGGGAACTCAACGACCTTCGAACACCAGCAGCCGTTGCAAGA
CCGGATGTTCAAATTTGAACTCACCCGCCGTCTGGATCATGACTTTGGGAAGGTCACCAAGCAGGAAGTC
AAAGACTTTTTCCGGTGGGCAAAGGATCACGTGGTTGAGGTGGAGCATGAATTCTACGTCAAAAAGGGTG
GAGCCAAGAAAAGACCCGCCCCCAGTGACGCAGATATAAGTGAGCCCAAACGGGTGCGCGAGTCAGTTGC
GCAGCCATCGACGTCAGACGCGGAAGCTTCGATCAACTACGCAGACAGGTACCAAAACAAATGTTCTCGT
CACGTGGGCATGAATCTGATGCTGTTTCCCTGCAGACAATGCGAGAGAATGAATCAGAATTCAAATATCT
GCTTCACTCACGGACAGAAAGACTGTTTAGAGTGCTTTCCCGTGTCAGAATCTCAACCCGTTTCTGTCGT
CAAAAAGGCGTATCAGAAACTGTGCTACATTCATCATATCATGGGAAAGGTGCCAGACGCTTGCACTGCC
TGCGATCTGGTCAATGTGGATTTGGATGACTGCATCTTTGAACAATAAATGATTTAAATATGGCTGCTGA
CGGTTACCTTCCAGATTGGCTAGAGGACAACCTCTCTGAAGGCGTTCGAGAGTGGTGGGCGCTGCAACCT
GGAGCCCCTAAACCCAAGGCAAATCAACAACATCAGGACAACGCTCGGGGTCTTGTGCTTCCGGGTTACA
AATACCTCGGACCCGGCAACGGACTCGACAAGGGGGAACCCGTCAACGCAGCGGACGCGGCAGCCCTCGA
GCACGACAAGGCCTACGACCAGCAGCTCAAGGCCGGTGACAACCCCTACCTCAAGTACAACCACGCCGAC
GCGGAGTTCCAGCAGCGGCTTCAGGGCGACACATCGTTTGGGGGCAACCTCGGCAGAGCAGTCTTCCAGG
CCAAAAAGAGGGTTCTTGAACCTCTTGGTCTGGTTGAGCAAGCGGGTGAGACGGCTCCTGGAAAGAAGAG
ACCGTTGATTGAATCCCCCCAGCAGCCCGACTCCTCCACGGGTATCGGCAAAAAAGGCAAGCAGCCGGCT
AAAAAGAAGCTCGTTTTCGAAGACGAAACTGGAGCAGGCGACGGACCCCCTGAGGGATCAACTTCCGGAG
CCATGTCTGATGACAGTGAGATGCGTGCAGCAGCTGGCGGAGCTGCAGTCGAGGGCGGACAAGGTGCCGA
TGGAGTGGGTAATGCCTCGGGTGATTGGCATTGCGATTCCACCTGGTCTGAGGGCCACGTCACGACCACC
AGCACCAGAACCTGGGTCTTGCCCACCTACAACAACCACCTCTACAAGCGACTCGGAGAGAGCCTGCAGT
CCAACACCTACAACGGATTCTCCACCCCCTGGGGATACTTTGACTTCAACCGCTTCCACTGCCACTTCTC
ACCACGTGACTGGCAGCGACTCATCAACAACAACTGGGGCATGCGACCCAAAGCCATGCGGGTCAAAATC
TTCAACATCCAGGTCAAGGAGGTCACGACGTCGAACGGCGAGACAACGGTGGCTAATAACCTTACCAGCA
CGGTTCAGATCTTTGCGGACTCGTCGTACGAACTGCCGTACGTGATGGATGCGGGTCAAGAGGGCAGCCT
GCCTCCTTTTCCCAACGACGTCTTTATGGTGCCCCAGTACGGCTACTGTGGACTGGTGACCGGCAACACT
TCGCAGCAACAGACTGACAGAAATGCCTTCTACTGCCTGGAGTACTTTCCTTCGCAGATGCTGCGGACTG
GCAACAACTTTGAAATTACGTACAGTTTTGAGAAGGTGCCTTTCCACTCGATGTACGCGCACAGCCAGAG
CCTGGACCGGCTGATGAACCCTCTCATCGACCAGTACCTGTGGGGACTGCAATCGACCACCACCGGAACC
ACCCTGAATGCCGGGACTGCCACCACCAACTTTACCAAGCTGCGGCCTACCAACTTTTCCAACTTTAAAA
AGAACTGGCTGCCCGGGCCTTCAATCAAGCAGCAGGGCTTCTCAAAGACTGCCAATCAAAACTACGAGAT
CCCTGCCACCGGGTCAGACAGTCTCATCGAATACGAGACGCACAGCACTCTGGACGGAAGATGGAGTGCC
CTGACCCCCGGACCTCCAATGGCCACGGCTGGACCTGCGGACAGCAAGTTCAGCAACAGCCAGCTCATCT
TTGCGGGGCCTAAACAGAACGGCAACACGGCCACCGTACCCGGGACTCTGATCTTCACCTCTGAGGAGGA
GCTGGCAGCCACCAACGCCACCGATACGGACATGTGGGGCAACCTACCTGGCGGTGACCAGAGCAGGGCT
CTTAGACCGACCGTGGACAGACTGACAGCCTTGGGAGCCGTGCCTGGAATGGTCTGGCAAAACAGAGACA
TTTACTACCAGGGTCCCATTTGGGCCAAGATTCCTCATACCGATGGACACTTTCACCCCTCACCGCTGAT
TGGTGGGTTTGGGCTGAAACACCCGCCTCCTCAAATTTTTATCAAGAACACCCCGGTACCTGCGAATCCT
GCAACGACCTTCAGCTCTACTCCGGTAAACTCCTTCATTACTCAGTACAGCACTGGCCAGGTGTCGGTGC
AGATTGACTGGGAGATCCAGAAGGAGCGGTCCAAACGCTGGAACCCCGAGGTCCAGTTTACCTCCAACTA
CGGACAGCAAAACTCTCTGTTGTGGGCTCCCGATGCGGCTGGGAAATACACTGAGCCTAGGGCTATCGGT
ACCCGCTACCTCACCCACCACCTGTAATAACCTGTTAATCAATAAACCGGTTTATTCGTTTCAGTTGAAC
TTTGGTCTAGAGATATCAGCAAAAGGCCAGGAACCGTAAAAAGGCCGCGTTGCTGGCGTTTTTCCATAGG
CTCCGCCCCCCTGACGAGCATCACAAAAATCGACGCTCAAGTCAGAGGTGGCGAAACCCGACAGGACTAT
AAAGATACCAGGCGTTTCCCCCTGGAAGCTCCCTCGTGCGCTCTCCTGTTCCGACCCTGCCGCTTACCGG
ATACCTGTCCGCCTTTCTCCCTTCGGGAAGCGTGGCGCTTTCTCATAGCTCACGCTGTAGGTATCTCAGT
TCGGTGTAGGTCGTTCGCTCCAAGCTGGGCTGTGTGCACGAACCCCCCGTTCAGCCCGACCGCTGCGCCT
TATCCGGTAACTATCGTCTTGAGTCCAACCCGGTAAGACACGACTTATCGCCACTGGCAGCAGCCACTGG
TAACAGGATTAGCAGAGCGAGGTATGTAGGCGGTGCTACAGAGTTCTTGAAGTGGTGGCCTAACTACGGC
TACACTAGAAGAACAGTATTTGGTATCTGCGCTCTGCTGAAGCCAGTTACCTTCGGAAAAAGAGTTGGTA
GCTCTTGATCCGGCAAACAAACCACCGCTGGTAGCGGTGGTTTTTTTGTTTGCAAGCAGCAGATTACGCG
CAGAAAAAAAGGATCTCAAGAAGATCCTTTGATCTTTTCTACGGGGTCTGACGCTCAGTGGAACGAAAAC
TCACGTTAAGGGATTTTGGTCATGAGATTATCAAAAAGGATCTTCACCTAGATCCTTTTAAATTAAAAAT
GAAGTTTTAAATCAATCTAAAGTATATATGAGTAAACTTGGTCTGACAGTTACCAATGCTTAATCAGTGA
GGCACCTATCTCAGCGATCTGTCTATTTCGTTCATCCATAGTTGCCTGGCTCCCCGTCGTGTAGATAACT
ACGATACGGGAGGGCTTACCATCTGGCCCCAGTGCTGCAATGATACCGCGAGACCCACGCTCACCGGCTC
CAGATTTATCAGCAATAAACCAGCCAGCCGGAAGGGCCGAGCGCAGAAGTGGTCCTGCAACTTTATCCGC
CTCCATCCAGTCTATTAATTGTTGCCGGGAAGCTAGAGTAAGTAGTTCGCCAGTTAATAGTTTGCGCAAC
GTTGTTGCCATTGCTACAGGCATCGTGGTGTCACGCTCGTCGTTTGGTATGGCTTCATTCAGCTCCGGTT
CCCAACGATCAAGGCGAGTTACATGATCCCCCATGTTGTGCAAAAAAGCGGTTAGCTCCTTCGGTCCTCC
GATCGTTGTCAGAAGTAAGTTGGCCGCAGTGTTATCACTCATGGTTATGGCAGCACTGCATAATTCTCTT
ACTGTCATGCCATCCGTAAGATGCTTTTCTGTGACTGGTGAGTACTCAACCAAGTCATTCTGAGAATAGT
GTATGCGGCGACCGAGTTGCTCTTGCCCGGCGTCAATACGGGATAATACCGCGCCACATAGCAGAACTTT
AAAAGTGCTCATCATTGGAAAACGTTCTTCGGGGCGAAAACTCTCAAGGATCTTACCGCTGTTGAGATCC
AGTTCGATGTAACCCACTCGTGCACCCAACTGATCTTCAGCATCTTTTACTTTCACCAGCGTTTCTGGGT
GAGCAAAAACAGGAAGGCAAAATGCCGCAAAAAAGGGAATAAGGGCGACACGGAAATGTTGAATACTCAT
ACTCTTCCTTTTTCAATATTATTGAAGCATTTATCAGGGTTATTGTCTCATGAGCGGATACATATTTGAA
TGTATTTAGAAAAATAAACAAATAGGGGTTCCGCGCACATTTCCCCGAAAAGTGCCACCT
Features (pLannotate 1.2.2; 5 found; start..end, strand, type, name):
    815..2005    +  CDS            Rep52: REP52_AAV2S - Experimental evidence at protein level: Swiss-Prot protein existence level 1. Plays a critical role during packaging of viral DNA into empty capsids, where they are thought to be part of the packaging motor complex. The single stranded genomic DNA is packaged in a 3' to 5' direction and requires the association between viral DNA and Rep40. Regulates host PKA activity by interacting with host PRKX as a mechanism to interfere with helper virus propagation and to promote its own replication. From Adeno-associated virus 2 (isolate Srivastava/1982) (AAV-2).
   2020..4224    +  CDS            VP1: CAPSD_AAV2S - Experimental evidence at protein level: Swiss-Prot protein existence level 1. Capsid protein self-assembles to form an icosahedral capsid with a T=1 symmetry, about 22 nm in diameter, and consisting of 60 copies of three size variants of the capsid protein VP1, VP2 and VP3 which differ in their N-terminus. The capsid encapsulates the genomic ssDNA. Binds to host cell heparan sulfate and uses host ITGA5-ITGB1 as coreceptor on the cell surface to provide virion attachment to target cell. This attachment induces virion internalization predominantly through clathrin-dependent endocyt
   4331..4919    -  rep_origin     ori: high-copy-number ColE1/pMB1/pBR322/pUC origin of replication
   5090..5950    -  CDS            AmpR: β-lactamase; bla; confers resistance to ampicillin, carbenicillin, and related antibiotics
   5951..6055    -  promoter       AmpR promoter: bla
