[The description below was written by a language model from this plasmid's Addgene catalogue record and pLannotate feature annotations shown in this document.]
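Description:
pAAV4.50-mut is a 6,080 bp AAV Rep/Cap packaging plasmid built on the small pMCV backbone (about 1.8 kb). It supplies AAV2 replication proteins together with an engineered AAV4-derived capsid, AAV4.50. It is propagated in E. coli as a high-copy plasmid through a ColE1/pUC-type origin, and it is selected with ampicillin via a β-lactamase gene driven by its own bla promoter. These two elements essentially make up the whole backbone.

The payload keeps the arrangement of the native AAV genome, with rep upstream and cap immediately downstream on the same strand. The automated annotation marks a Rep52 reading frame matching AAV2, which falls within the larger rep region. About 800 bp upstream of it are unannotated, and the record does not state which Rep isoforms are encoded or name any promoters. The following cap open reading frame of roughly 2.2 kb was labelled by similarity to AAV2 VP1. According to the catalogue entry, however, it is the synthetic AAV4.50 capsid gene carrying four adjacent substitutions: N586R, S587A, N588L and L589R. As in other AAV cap genes, this single frame would be expected to give rise to the overlapping VP1, VP2 and VP3 subunits that assemble into the icosahedral shell.

No inverted terminal repeats are annotated, which fits a helper role in which the plasmid provides Rep and Cap in trans rather than being packaged itself. Such plasmids are typically co-transfected into mammalian producer cells with an ITR-flanked transgene plasmid and adenoviral helper functions to make recombinant vector. The associated work concerns structure-guided capsid evolution for improved gene delivery to the central nervous system, though the record does not say what the "mut" substitutions do to the capsid.
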