Addgene plasmid #201059: pAAV4.50-mut
Purpose: Expresses AAV2 Rep and AAV4.50 Cap
Depositing lab: Aravind Asokan. Depositing organization: Duke University. Publication: Structure-guided AAV capsid evolution strategies for enhanced CNS gene delivery. Gonzalez TJ, Mitchell-Dick A, Blondel LO, Fanous MM, Hull JA, Oh DK, Moller-Tank S, Castellanos Rivera RM, Piedrahita JA, Asokan A. Nat Protoc. 2023 Sep 21. doi: 10.1038/s41596-023-00875-y. PubMed 37735235.
Backbone
  Vector backbone: pMCV
  Backbone size w/o insert (bp): 1799
  Total vector size (bp): 6080
  Modifications to backbone: Inserted AAV2 Rep and AAV4.50 Cap
  Vector type: Mammalian Expression, AAV
Growth in bacteria
  Bacterial resistance: Ampicillin, 100 μg/mL
  Growth temperature: 37°C
  Growth strain: DH5alpha
  Copy number: High Copy
Gene/Insert
  Gene/Insert name: AAV4.50 Cap
  Species: Synthetic
  Insert size (bp): 2211
  Mutation: N586R, S587A, N588L, L589R
  Cloning method: Restriction Enzyme; 5′ cloning site EcoRV (not destroyed); 3′ cloning site None (unknown if destroyed)
  Sequencing primers: 5′ CATGTGGTCACGCTGGGTATTTAAG
Terms and licenses: Academic/Nonprofit Terms; Industry Terms: Not Available to Industry
How to cite: pAAV4.50-mut was a gift from Aravind Asokan (Addgene plasmid # 201059 ; http://n2t.net/addgene:201059 ; RRID:Addgene_201059)
